>Addgene plasmid #185304 | CAHS2parrc-mCh-2xFKBP (pBS1109) | addgene full sequence | sequence record 363939 | Addgene NGS Result
GCACATTTCCCCGAAAAGTGCCACCTGACGTCGACGGATCGGGAGATCTCCCGATCCCCTATGGTGCACT
CTCAGTACAATCTGCTCTGATGCCGCATAGTTAAGCCAGTATCTGCTCCCTGCTTGTGTGTTGGAGGTCG
CTGAGTAGTGCGCGAGCAAAATTTAAGCTACAACAAGGCAAGGCTTGACCGACAATTGCATGAAGAATCT
GCTTAGGGTTAGGCGTTTTGCGCTGCTTCGCGATGTACGGGCCAGATATACGCGTTGACATTGATTATTG
ACTAGTTATTAATAGTAATCAATTACGGGGTCATTAGTTCATAGCCCATATATGGAGTTCCGCGTTACAT
AACTTACGGTAAATGGCCCGCCTGGCTGACCGCCCAACGACCCCCGCCCATTGACGTCAATAATGACGTA
TGTTCCCATAGTAACGCCAATAGGGACTTTCCATTGACGTCAATGGGTGGAGTATTTACGGTAAACTGCC
CACTTGGCAGTACATCAAGTGTATCATATGCCAAGTACGCCCCCTATTGACGTCAATGACGGTAAATGGC
CCGCCTGGCATTATGCCCAGTACATGACCTTATGGGACTTTCCTACTTGGCAGTACATCTACGTATTAGT
CATCGCTATTACCATGGTGATGCGGTTTTGGCAGTACATCAATGGGCGTGGATAGCGGTTTGACTCACGG
GGATTTCCAAGTCTCCACCCCATTGACGTCAATGGGAGTTTGTTTTGGCACCAAAATCAACGGGACTTTC
CAAAATGTCGTAACAACTCCGCCCCATTGACGCAAATGGGCGGTAGGCGTGTACGGTGGGAGGTCTATAT
AAGCAGAGCTCTCCCTATCAGTGATAGAGATCTCCCTATCAGTGATAGAGATCGTCGACGAGCTCGTTTA
GTGAACCGTCAGATCGCCTGGAGACGCCATCCACGCTGTTTTGACCTCCATAGAAGACACCGGGACCGAT
CCAGCCTCCGGACTCTAGCGTTTAAACTTAAGCTTGGTACCGAGCTCGGATCCGCCACCATGGAGGCCAT
GAATATGAATATCCCCCGCGATGCCATGTTTGTTCCGCCACCGGAATCTGAGCAAAATGGGTATCATGAG
AAGTCAGAAGTTCAGCAAACAAGTTATATGCAGAGTCAAGTCAAAGTGCCACATTATAATTTCCCGACAC
CATATTTTACGACTTCCTTTTCTGCGCAAGAGCTGCTGGGCGAAGGGTTTCAAGCCTCAATTTCCCGTAT
TTCAGCCGTTACGGAAGACATGCAGAGCATGGAAATCCCGGAGTTCGTTGAAGAGGCCCGCCGTGATTAC
GCAGCCAAAACACGTGAAAATGAGATGCTGGGGCAACAATATGAAAAAGAGCTGGAACGTAAGTCCGAAG
CCTACCGCAAACATCAGGAAGTAGAGGCCGACAAAATCCGCAAAGAACTTGAAAAACAGCATATGCGTGA
TATTGAATTTCGGAAAGAAATTGCAGAACTGGCGATTGAGAACCAAAAACGTATGATCGATCTTGAATGC
CGCTATGCAAAAAAAGACATGGACCGGGAACGCACAAAAGTTCGTATGATGCTGGAGCAACAGAAATTCC
ATAGTGATATCCAGGTAAATCTGGATTCTTCTGCGGCTGGGACCGAGAGCGGAGGTCATGTAGTGAGCCA
GTCTGAAAAGTTCACCGAACGTAACCGCGAGATGAAACGCTCCGGAGGCGGCGGATCCGGCGGAATGGTG
TCTAAAGGCGAGGAGGATAACATGGCTATAATCAAGGAATTTATGAGGTTCAAGGTGCATATGGAGGGAT
CTGTGAACGGTCACGAGTTCGAAATCGAGGGCGAAGGCGAGGGGCGACCCTATGAAGGGACACAGACGGC
CAAACTGAAGGTGACCAAGGGTGGCCCCCTGCCTTTCGCCTGGGACATCCTGTCACCCCAGTTTATGTAC
GGCTCTAAGGCTTACGTTAAGCACCCTGCCGATATTCCGGACTACTTGAAACTGAGCTTCCCTGAAGGGT
TCAAGTGGGAACGGGTAATGAATTTTGAGGATGGCGGTGTAGTCACAGTTACCCAGGACAGCTCTCTTCA
GGACGGAGAATTTATCTATAAGGTTAAACTTCGGGGCACTAACTTCCCATCAGACGGCCCCGTGATGCAG
AAGAAAACTATGGGCTGGGAAGCCAGCTCAGAACGCATGTATCCCGAGGACGGAGCACTGAAGGGAGAAA
TCAAGCAGCGACTCAAGCTGAAGGATGGGGGACATTATGATGCTGAGGTCAAAACCACCTATAAGGCCAA
GAAACCCGTTCAGCTTCCTGGGGCATACAACGTGAATATCAAACTGGATATTACATCCCATAACGAAGAC
TATACCATCGTGGAACAGTACGAGCGGGCCGAGGGCAGACATAGCACAGGGGGCATGGATGAATTGTACA
AGGCGACTAGAGGCGTCCAAGTCGAAACCATTAGTCCCGGCGATGGCAGAACATTTCCTAAAAGGGGACA
AACATGTGTCGTCCATTATACAGGCATGTTGGAGGACGGCAAAAAGGTGGACAGTAGTAGAGATCGCAAT
AAACCTTTCAAATTCATGTTGGGAAAACAAGAAGTCATTAGGGGATGGGAGGAGGGCGTGGCTCAAATGT
CCGTCGGCCAACGCGCTAAGCTCACCATCAGCCCCGACTACGCATACGGCGCTACCGGACATCCCGGAAT
TATTCCCCCTCACGCTACCTTGGTGTTTGACGTCGAACTGTTGAAGCTCGAGACTAGAGGAGTGCAGGTG
GAGACTATCTCCCCAGGAGACGGGCGCACCTTCCCCAAGCGCGGCCAGACCTGCGTGGTGCACTACACCG
GGATGCTTGAAGATGGAAAGAAAGTTGATTCCTCCCGGGACAGAAACAAGCCCTTTAAGTTTATGCTAGG
CAAGCAGGAGGTGATCCGAGGCTGGGAAGAAGGGGTTGCCCAGATGAGTGTGGGTCAGAGAGCCAAACTG
ACTATATCTCCAGATTATGCCTATGGTGCCACTGGGCACCCAGGCATCATCCCACCACATGCCACTCTCG
TCTTCGATGTGGAGCTTCTAAAACTGGAAACTAGTTATCCGTACGACGTACCAGACTACGCATAAGCGGC
CGCTCGAGTCTAGAGGGCCCGTTTAAACCCGCTGATCAGCCTCGACTGTGCCTTCTAGTTGCCAGCCATC
TGTTGTTTGCCCCTCCCCCGTGCCTTCCTTGACCCTGGAAGGTGCCACTCCCACTGTCCTTTCCTAATAA
AATGAGGAAATTGCATCGCATTGTCTGAGTAGGTGTCATTCTATTCTGGGGGGTGGGGTGGGGCAGGACA
GCAAGGGGGAGGATTGGGAAGACAATAGCAGGCATGCTGGGGATGCGGTGGGCTCTATGGCTTCTGAGGC
GGAAAGAACCAGCTGGGGCTCTAGGGGGTATCCCC
[124 nt withheld, positions 3466-3589]
C
[91 nt withheld, positions 3591-3681]
A
[49 nt withheld, positions 3683-3731]
CCTTTGACGTTGGAGTCCACGTTCTTT
[37 nt withheld, positions 3759-3795]
ACCCTATCTCGGTCTATTCTTTTGATTTATAAGGGATTTTGCCGATTTCGGCCTATTGGTTAAAAAATGA
GCTGATTTAACAAAAATTTAACGCGAATTAATTCTGTGGAATGTGTGTCAGTTAGGGTGTGGAAAGTCCC
CAGGCTCCCCAGCAGGCAGAAGTATGCAAAGCATGCATCTCAATTAGTCAGCAACCAGGTGTGGAAAGTC
CCCAGGCTCCCCAGCAGGCAGAAGTATGCAAAGCATGCATCTCAATTAGTCAGCAACCATAGTCCCGCCC
CTAACTCCGCCCATCCCGCCCCTAACTCCGCCCAGTTCCGCCCATTCTCCGCCCCATGGCTGACTAATTT
TTTTTATTTATGCAGAGGCCGAGGCCGCCTCTGCCTCTGAGCTATTCCAGAAGTAGTGAGGAGGCTTTTT
TGGAGGCCTAGGCTTTTGCAAAAAGCTCCCGGGAGCTTGTATATCCATTTTCGGATCTGATCAGCACGTG
TTGACAATTAATCATCGGCATAGTATATCGGCATAGTATAATACGACAAGGTGAGGAACTAAACCATGGC
CAAGTTGACCAGTGCCGTTCCGGTGCTCACCGCGCGCGACGTCGCCGGAGCGGTCGAGTTCTGGACCGAC
CGGCTCGGGTTCTCCCGGGACTTCGTGGAGGACGACTTCGCCGGTGTGGTCCGGGACGACGTGACCCTGT
TCATCAGCGCGGTCCAGGACCAGGTGGTGCCGGACAACACCCTGGCCTGGGTGTGGGTGCGCGGCCTGGA
CGAGCTGTACGCCGAGTGGTCGGAGGTCGTGTCCACGAACTTCCGGGACGCCTCCGGGCCGGCCATGACC
GAGATCGGCGAGCAGCCGTGGGGGCGGGAGTTCGCCCTGCGCGACCCGGCCGGCAACTGCGTGCACTTCG
TGGCCGAGGAGCAGGACTGACACGTGCTACGAGATTTCGATTCCACCGCCGCCTTCTATGAAAGGTTGGG
CTTCGGAATCGTTTTCCGGGACGCCGGCTGGATGATCCTCCAGCGCGGGGATCTCATGCTGGAGTTCTTC
GCCCACCCCAACTTGTTTATTGCAGCTTATAATGGTTACAAATAAAGCAATAGCATCACAAATTTCACAA
ATAAAGCATTTTTTTCACTGCATTCTAGTTGTGGTTTGTCCAAACTCATCAATGTATCTTATCATGTCTG
TATACCGTCGACCTCTAGCTAGAGCTTGGCGTAATCATGGTCATAGCTGTTTCCTGTGTGAAATTGTTAT
CCGCTCACAATTCCACACAACATACGAGCCGGAAGCATAAAGTGTAAAGCCTGGGGTGCCTAATGAGTGA
GCTAACTCACATTAATTGCGTTGCGCTCACTGCCCGCTTTCCAGTCGGGAAACCTGTCGTGCCAGCTGCA
TTAATGAATCGGCCAACGCGCGGGGAGAGGCGGTTTGCGTATTGGGCGCTCTTCCGCTTCCTCGCTCACT
GACTCGCTGCGCTCGGTCGTTCGGCTGCGGCGAGCGGTATCAGCTCACTCAAAGGCGGTAATACGGTTAT
CCACAGAATCAGGGGATAACGCAGGAAAGAACATGTGAGCAAAAGGCCAGCAAAAGGCCAGGAACCGTAA
AAAGGCCGCGTTGCTGGCGTTTTTCCATAGGCTCCGCCCCCCTGACGAGCATCACAAAAATCGACGCTCA
AGTCAGAGGTGGCGAAACCCGACAGGACTATAAAGATACCAGGCGTTTCCCCCTGGAAGCTCCCTCGTGC
GCTCTCCTGTTCCGACCCTGCCGCTTACCGGATACCTGTCCGCCTTTCTCCCTTCGGGAAGCGTGGCGCT
TTCTCATAGCTCACGCTGTAGGTATCTCAGTTCGGTGTAGGTCGTTCGCTCCAAGCTGGGCTGTGTGCAC
GAACCCCCCGTTCAGCCCGACCGCTGCGCCTTATCCGGTAACTATCGTCTTGAGTCCAACCCGGTAAGAC
ACGACTTATCGCCACTGGCAGCAGCCACTGGTAACAGGATTAGCAGAGCGAGGTATGTAGGCGGTGCTAC
AGAGTTCTTGAAGTGGTGGCCTAACTACGGCTACACTAGAAGAACAGTATTTGGTATCTGCGCTCTGCTG
AAGCCAGTTACCTTCGGAAAAAGAGTTGGTAGCTCTTGATCCGGCAAACAAACCACCGCTGGTAGCGGTG
GTTTTTTTGTTTGCAAGCAGCAGATTACGCGCAGAAAAAAAGGATCTCAAGAAGATCCTTTGATCTTTTC
TACGGGGTCTGACGCTCAGTGGAACGAAAACTCACGTTAAGGGATTTTGGTCATGAGATTATCAAAAAGG
ATCTTCACCTAGATCCTTTTAAATTAAAAATGAAGTTTTAAATCAATCTAAAGTATATATGAGTAAACTT
GGTCTGACAGTTACCAATGCTTAATCAGTGAGGCACCTATCTCAGCGATCTGTCTATTTCGTTCATCCAT
AGTTGCCTGACTCCCCGTCGTGTAGATAACTACGATACGGGAGGGCTTACCATCTGGCCCCAGTGCTGCA
ATGATACCGCGAGACCCACGCTCACCGGCTCCAGATTTATCAGCAATAAACCAGCCAGCCGGAAGGGCCG
AGCGCAGAAGTGGTCCTGCAACTTTATCCGCCTCCATCCAGTCTATTAATTGTTGCCGGGAAGCTAGAGT
AAGTAGTTCGCCAGTTAATAGTTTGCGCAACGTTGTTGCCATTGCTACAGGCATCGTGGTGTCACGCTCG
TCGTTTGGTATGGCTTCATTCAGCTCCGGTTCCCAACGATCAAGGCGAGTTACATGATCCCCCATGTTGT
GCAAAAAAGCGGTTAGCTCCTTCGGTCCTCCGATCGTTGTCAGAAGTAAGTTGGCCGCAGTGTTATCACT
CATGGTTATGGCAGCACTGCATAATTCTCTTACTGTCATGCCATCCGTAAGATGCTTTTCTGTGACTGGT
GAGTACTCAACCAAGTCATTCTGAGAATAGTGTATGCGGCGACCGAGTTGCTCTTGCCCGGCGTCAATAC
GGGATAATACCGCGCCACATAGCAGAACTTTAAAAGTGCTCATCATTGGAAAACGTTCTTCGGGGCGAAA
ACTCTCAAGGATCTTACCGCTGTTGAGATCCAGTTCGATGTAACCCACTCGTGCACCCAACTGATCTTCA
GCATCTTTTACTTTCACCAGCGTTTCTGGGTGAGCAAAAACAGGAAGGCAAAATGCCGCAAAAAAGGGAA
TAAGGGCGACACGGAAATGTTGAATACTCATACTCTTCCTTTTTCAATATTATTGAAGCATTTATCAGGG
TTATTGTCTCATGAGCGGATACATATTTGAATGTATTTAGAAAAATAAACAAATAGGGGTTCCGC
Features (pLannotate 1.2.2; 25 found; start..end, strand, type, name):
     60..112     -  misc_feature   bom (fragment): basis of mobility region from pBR322
    267..646     +  enhancer       CMV enhancer: human cytomegalovirus immediate early enhancer
    647..850     +  promoter       CMV promoter: human cytomegalovirus (CMV) immediate early promoter
    852..871     +  promoter       PLtetO-1 promoter (fragment): modified phage lambda PL promoter with tet operator sites (Lutz and Bujard, 1997)
    873..892     +  promoter       PLtetO-1 promoter (fragment): modified phage lambda PL promoter with tet operator sites (Lutz and Bujard, 1997)
    900..933     +  promoter       TRE3GV promoter (fragment): 3rd-generation Tet-responsive promoter that can be activated by binding of Tet-On® 3G, optimized for retroviral and lentiviral vectors
   1040..1720    +  CDS            CAHS 106094: CAHS2_PARRC - Protein inferred from homology: Swiss-Prot protein existence level 3. Cytosolic heat soluble protein acting as a molecular shield in water-deficient condition (PubMed:28306513). Tardigrade-specific intrinsically disordered proteins (TDPs) are essential for desiccation tolerance by forming non-crystalline amorphous solids upon desiccation, and this vitrified state mirrors their protective capabilities (PubMed:28306513). From Paramacrobiotus richtersi (Water bear) (Macrobiotus richtersi).
   1745..2452    +  CDS            mCherry: mCherry is a basic (constitutively fluorescent) red fluorescent protein published in 2004, derived from Discosoma sp.. It is reported to be a very rapidly-maturing monomer with low acid sensitivity.
   2462..2782    +  CDS            DmrB: F36V mutant of FK506-binding protein FKBP12 binds synthetic ligands that do not bind wild-type FKBP
   2789..3109    +  CDS            DmrB: F36V mutant of FK506-binding protein FKBP12 binds synthetic ligands that do not bind wild-type FKBP
   3196..3420    +  polyA_signal   bGH poly(A) signal: bovine growth hormone polyadenylation signal
   3424..3445    +  promoter       SV40 promoter (fragment): SV40 enhancer and early promoter
   3466..3894    +  rep_origin     f1 ori (sequence partly withheld): f1 bacteriophage origin of replication; arrow indicates direction of (+) strand synthesis
   3908..4237    +  promoter       SV40 promoter: SV40 enhancer and early promoter
   4285..4332    +  promoter       EM7 promoter: synthetic bacterial promoter&nbsp
   4351..4725    +  CDS            BleoR: antibiotic-binding protein; Sh ble from Streptoalloteichus hindustanus; confers resistance to bleomycin, phleomycin, and Zeocin™
   4735..4860    +  CDS            ble (fragment): BLE_KLEPN - Experimental evidence at protein level: Swiss-Prot protein existence level 1. Binding protein with a strong affinity to the bleomycin family of antibiotics. Binds to CL990; an antimitotic-antibiotic compound. From Klebsiella pneumoniae.
   4855..4976    +  polyA_signal   SV40 poly(A) signal: SV40 polyadenylation signal
   5049..5065    -  protein_bind   lac operator: The lac repressor binds to the lac operator to inhibit transcription in E. coli. This inhibition can be relieved by adding lactose or isopropyl-β-D-thiogalactopyranoside (IPTG). lac repressor encoded by lacI
   5073..5103    -  promoter       lac promoter: promoter for the E. coli lac operon
   5118..5139    -  protein_bind   CAP binding site: CAP binding activates transcription in the presence of cAMP. E. coli catabolite activator protein
   5152..5244    -  CDS            lacI (fragment): lac repressor; lacI; The lac repressor binds to the lac operator to inhibit transcription in E. coli. This inhibition can be relieved by adding lactose or isopropyl-β-D-thiogalactopyranoside (IPTG).
   5427..6015    -  rep_origin     ori: high-copy-number ColE1/pMB1/pBR322/pUC origin of replication
   6186..7046    -  CDS            AmpR: β-lactamase; bla; confers resistance to ampicillin, carbenicillin, and related antibiotics
   7047..1       -  promoter       AmpR promoter (across the origin): bla
