[The description below was written by a language model from this plasmid's Addgene catalogue record and pLannotate feature annotations shown in this document.]
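Description:
CAHS2parrc-mCh-2xFKBP (pBS1109) is a 7,150-nt mammalian expression plasmid built on a pcDNA4/TO-type backbone. It was derived by Gibson cloning from an earlier construct in which a different protein was fused to a fluorescent protein and 2xFKBP. In E. coli it is maintained at high copy from a ColE1/pUC-type origin under ampicillin selection (AmpR with its own promoter), and it also carries an f1 origin. A second marker cassette places the Sh ble gene (BleoR) behind tandem SV40 early and EM7 promoters, followed by an SV40 poly(A) signal. This arrangement allows Zeocin-type selection in either mammalian cells or bacteria.

The payload is driven by the CMV enhancer and promoter. Two short tet operator-like matches sit immediately downstream of the promoter, consistent with the tetracycline-operator design of the TO backbone. That design allows expression to be repressed in cells supplying Tet repressor and to be constitutive in cells without it. The open reading frame begins with the 681-bp coding sequence for CAHS2 from the tardigrade Paramacrobiotus richtersi. CAHS2 is a cytosolic abundant heat soluble, intrinsically disordered protein associated with desiccation tolerance. It is followed in the same orientation by mCherry and then two tandem copies of the F36V mutant of FKBP12 (DmrB), and the transcript ends at a bGH poly(A) signal. The F36V domains bind synthetic dimerizer ligands that do not bind wild-type FKBP, so adding such an agent crosslinks the fusion proteins. mCherry lets their localization be followed by red fluorescence. The depositors used the plasmid to test chemically inducible condensate formation by this tardigrade protein in human cells.
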