Addgene plasmid #185304: CAHS2parrc-mCh-2xFKBP (pBS1109)
Purpose: For the mammalian expression of the tardigrade protein CAHS2parrc attached to 2xFKBP. The FKBP can be used for inducible dimerization and condensate formation
Depositing lab: Pamela Silver. Depositing organization: Harvard Medical School. Publication: Natural and Designed Proteins Inspired by Extremotolerant Organisms Can Form Condensates and Attenuate Apoptosis in Human Cells. Veling MT, Nguyen DT, Thadani NN, Oster ME, Rollins NJ, Brock KP, Bethel NP, Lim S, Baker D, Way JC, Marks DS, Chang RL, Silver PA. ACS Synth Biol. 2022 Mar 18;11(3):1292-1302. doi: 10.1021/acssynbio.1c00572. Epub 2022 Feb 18. PubMed 35176859.
Backbone
  Vector backbone: rt44a_nCoV-N-mEGFP-2xFKBP-HA pcDNA4_TO
  Vector type: Mammalian Expression
Growth in bacteria
  Bacterial resistance: Ampicillin, 100 μg/mL
  Growth temperature: 37°C
  Growth strain: DH5alpha
  Copy number: High Copy
Gene/Insert
  Gene/Insert name: CAHS2parrc
  Species: P. richtersi
  Insert size (bp): 681
  Cloning method: Gibson Cloning
Terms and licenses: Academic/Nonprofit Terms; Industry Terms: Not Available to Industry
Depositor comments: This plasmid encodes a protein fused to 2xFKBP. FKBP will dimerize upon exposure to a dimerization agent. We used it to test for chemically inducible condensate formation
How to cite: CAHS2parrc-mCh-2xFKBP (pBS1109) was a gift from Pamela Silver (Addgene plasmid # 185304 ; http://n2t.net/addgene:185304 ; RRID:Addgene_185304)
